Addgene plasmid #173540: pICSL86977OD:PITG_15123
Purpose: This is a binary plasmid that can be transferred into Agrobacterium and used to transiently express the protein encoded by the insert in plants by agro-infiltration.
Depositing lab: Sophien Kamoun. Depositing organization: Sainsbury Laboratory, Norwich. Publication: Plant pathogens convergently evolved to counteract redundant nodes of an NLR immune receptor network. Derevnina L, Contreras MP, Adachi H, Upson J, Vergara Cruces A, Xie R, Sklenar J, Menke FLH, Mugford ST, MacLean D, Ma W, Hogenhout SA, Goverse A, Maqbool A, Wu CH, Kamoun S. PLoS Biol. 2021 Aug 23;19(8):e3001136. doi: 10.1371/journal.pbio.3001136. PubMed 34424903.
Backbone
  Vector backbone: pICSL86977OD
  Backbone manufacturer: Youles SynBio plasmids
  Backbone size w/o insert (bp): 8678
  Vector type: Plant Expression
  Selectable markers: Basta
Growth in bacteria
  Bacterial resistance: Kanamycin, 50 μg/mL
  Growth temperature: 37°C
  Growth strain: DH5alpha
  Copy number: High Copy
Gene/Insert
  Gene/Insert name: PITG_15123_T30-4
  Species: Phytophthora infestans
  Promoter: 35S
  Cloning method: Restriction Enzyme; 5′ cloning site unknown (unknown if destroyed); 3′ cloning site unknown (unknown if destroyed)
Terms and licenses: Academic/Nonprofit Terms; Industry Terms: Not Available to Industry
How to cite: pICSL86977OD:PITG_15123 was a gift from Sophien Kamoun (Addgene plasmid # 173540 ; http://n2t.net/addgene:173540 ; RRID:Addgene_173540)
