[The description below was written by a language model from this plasmid's Addgene catalogue record and pLannotate feature annotations shown in this document.]
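Description:
pICSL86977OD:PITG_15123 is a binary plant expression plasmid built on the pICSL86977OD backbone. It is designed to be moved into Agrobacterium and used for transient expression of its insert in plant leaves by agro-infiltration. It carries two replication systems. A high-copy ColE1/pUC-type origin supports propagation in E. coli, and the pVS1 oriV, with its RepA replication protein and StaA stability protein, maintains the plasmid in Agrobacterium. Bacterial selection is by kanamycin, through an aminoglycoside phosphotransferase gene that the annotation places directly downstream of a bla (AmpR) promoter.

The T-DNA, bounded by nopaline-type left and right border repeats, holds two cassettes. Next to the right border is the payload, PITG_15123 from Phytophthora infestans strain T30-4. The annotation matches this coding sequence to an RXLR-class effector reported to enhance colonization of Nicotiana benthamiana leaves, although the match is flagged as a fragment. It is driven by the strong constitutive CaMV 35S promoter, followed by the tobacco mosaic virus Ω leader, which acts as a translational enhancer, and it is terminated by the octopine synthase terminator. A fragment annotated as CaMV inclusion body protein lies upstream of the promoter and probably reflects extended viral sequence flanking the 35S region rather than an intended gene. Near the left border, a NOS promoter–bar–NOS terminator cassette encodes phosphinothricin acetyltransferase, which gives Basta (glufosinate) resistance for selecting plant tissue.

No epitope tag or reporter is annotated, and the cloning sites are not recorded. The associated publication concerns pathogen effectors that counteract an NLR immune receptor network, so the construct is likely used to test this effector's activity in planta.
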