Features (pLannotate 1.2.2; 17 found; start..end, strand, type, name):
    632..656     -  misc_feature   RB T-DNA repeat: right border repeat from nopaline C58 T-DNA
    723..1430    -  terminator     OCS terminator: octopine synthase terminator
   1441..2835    -  CDS            RXLRR_PHYIT (fragment): Experimental evidence at transcript level: Swiss-Prot protein existence level 2. Effector that enhances P.infestans colonization of Nicotiana benthamiana leaves. From Phytophthora infestans (strain T30-4) (Potato late blight fungus).
   2847..2900    -  misc_feature   TMV Ω: translational enhancer from the tobacco mosaic virus 5'-leader sequence (Gallie et al., 1988)
   2929..3274    -  promoter       CaMV 35S promoter: strong constitutive promoter from cauliflower mosaic virus
   2931..2977    -  promoter       minimal CaMV 35S promoter: minimal 35S promoter from cauliflower mosaic virus
   3458..4264    -  CDS            IBMP_CAMVB (fragment): Experimental evidence at protein level: Swiss-Prot protein existence level 1. Enhances the ribosomal termination-reinitiation event leading to the translation of major open reading frames on the polycistronic viral RNAs. From Cauliflower mosaic virus (strain Bari 1) (CaMV).
   4307..4559    -  terminator     NOS terminator: nopaline synthase terminator and poly(A) signal
   4590..5138    -  CDS            bar: PAT_STRHY - Experimental evidence at protein level: Swiss-Prot protein existence level 1. Inactivates phosphinothricin (PPT) by transfer of an acetyl group from acetyl CoA. Can also acetylate demethylphosphinothricin but not PTT or glutamate. This enzyme is an effector of phosphinothricin tripeptide (PTT or bialaphos) resistance. From Streptomyces hygroscopicus. Introduced by genetic manipulation and expressed in glufosinate-tolerant maize by Dekalb Genetics.
   5159..5341    -  promoter       NOS promoter: nopaline synthase promoter NOS promoter
   5536..5560    -  misc_feature   LB T-DNA repeat: left border repeat from nopaline C58 T-DNA
   5696..6284    -  rep_origin     ori: high-copy-number ColE1/pMB1/pBR322/pUC origin of replication
   6455..7249    -  CDS            KanR: aminoglycoside phosphotransferase; aphA-3; confers resistance to kanamycin
   7250..7354    -  promoter       AmpR promoter: bla
   7416..7610    -  rep_origin     pVS1 oriV: origin of replication for the Pseudomonas plasmid pVS1 (Heeb et al., 2000)
   7676..8749    -  CDS            pVS1 RepA: replication protein from the Pseudomonas plasmid pVS1 (Heeb et al., 2000)
   9178..323     -  CDS            pVS1 StaA (across the origin): stability protein from the Pseudomonas plasmid pVS1 (Heeb et al., 2000)
>Addgene plasmid #173540 | pICSL86977OD:PITG_15123 | addgene full sequence | sequence record 342347 | Addgene NGS Result
CTTGGCTGCACCGGAATCAGCACGAAGTCGGCTGCCTTGATCGCGGACACAGCCAAGTCCGCCGCCTGGG
GCGCTCCGTCGATCACTACGAAGTCGCGCCGGCCGATGGCCTTCACGTCGCGGTCAATCGTCGGGCGGTC
GATGCCGACAACGGTTAGCGGTTGATCTTCCCGCACGGCCGCCCAATCGCGGGCACTGCCCTGGGGATCG
GAATCGACTAACAGAACATCGGCCCCGGCGAGTTGCAGGGCGCGGGCTAGATGGGTTGCGATGGTCGTCT
TGCCTGACCCGCCTTTCTGGTTAAGTACAGCGATAACCTTCATGCGTTCCCCTTGCGTATTTGTTTATTT
ACTCATCGCATCATATACGCAGCGACCGCATGACGCAAGCTGTTTTACTCAAATACACATCACCTTTTTA
GACGGCGGCGCTCGGTTTCTTCAGCGGCCAAGCTGGCCGGCCAGGCCGCCAGCTTGGCATCAGACAAACC
GGCCAGGATTTCATGCAGCCGCACGGCTGACTCCCGAGGGGAACCCTGTGGTTGGCATGCACATACAAAT
GGACGAACGGATAAACCTTTTCACGCCCTTTTAAATATCCGATTATTCTAATAAACGCTCTTTTCTCTTA
GGTTTACCCGCCAATATATCCTGTCAAACACTGATAGTTTAAACGGATCACTTCGTGTCCCTCGGTCACA
TGTGCATCCTCTAGTAGCGGTCCTGCTGAGCCTCGACATGTTGTCGCAAAATTCGCCCTGGACCCGCCCA
ACGATTTGTCGTCACTGTCAAGGTTTGACCTGCACTTCATTTGGGGCCCACATACACCAAAAAAATGCTG
CATAATTCTCGGGGCAGCAAGTCGGTTACCCGGCCGCCGTGCTGGACCGGGTTGAATGGTGCCCGTAACT
TTCGGTAGAGCGGACGGCCAATACTCAACTTCAAGGAATCTCACCCATGCGCGCCGGCGGGGAACCGGAG
TTCCCTTCAGTGAGCGTTATTAGTTCGCCGCTCGGTGTGTCGTAGATACTAGCCCCTGGGGCACTTTTGA
AATTTGAATAAGATTTATGTAATCAGTCTTTTAGGTTTGACCGGTTCTGCCGCTTTTTTTAAAATTGGAT
TTGTAATAATAAAACGCAATTGTTTGTTATTGTGGCGCTCTATCATAGATGTCGCTATAAACCTATTCAG
CACAATATATTGTTTTCATTTTAATATTGTACATATAAGTAGTAGGGTACAATCAGTAAATTGAACGGAG
AATATTATTCATAAAAATACGATAGTAACGGGTGATATATTCATTAGAATGAACCGAAACCGGCGGTAAG
GATCTGAGCTACACATGCTCAGGTTTTTTACAACGTGCACAACAGAATTGAAAGCAAATATCATGCGATC
ATAGGCTTCTCGCATATCTCATTAAAGCAGGACAAGCTCACCTCCTTGGGTTGATTGATGTGTCGATGTG
AGGAGGTGCCATTTTCTTCTTGTAATAGTCCTTGTATCTAGCAGCAGTAGCCCTCTCCAAGTTAGATGCT
GTGTTCTCTGATGATCTGAAAATTGTACCATAAATATCAGAAGGCTCTGTCTCCCTCTTGAACCACCTAC
CGAACAACATCCTTTGGTACTCAGTAGCGATTGAGATTTCGTCCAAGTCAGCGTGTCCGTTCCTAATCAA
GTGCTCCCTTGCCCTAGTTGTCTGAATTGCCAACTCGTCCTCACCTCCGAAACCCTTAGACACTGCCCTC
AACATACCCTCGTTGTACAAAAGGTTCTTGTTGTTCAAAGTAGTCAAATAACCAGAAAGAGTGTCGAACT
TTGGATTAGTAGGAGAAAGCAAATCGTTAAAGTGAATGTCCAAAAGTCTGAACACAGAGTTTGCAGAGAT
TCCACCCTCTTTCCACTTCAAGAATTGTTGCTTTTGCAATGTGATAACCAAGTTCATTGTAGCTGCGTCG
TCAGGCTTAGCGAATGTAAGCACAGTTGCCACTGCTTTATTTCCGTACTGAGCCACAAATGAGTCGATCA
AAGATGCCTTTGAATTTGGGTTTTTTGCGTTATACATTGAGATGAAAGCTCCGAAAGTGTGCACGTTCCT
GTCAAGCAATGCGTCCAATCCCCTGTTCAACCTCAACTTTTTGTAGATATGTTTAGGTCTAAGAAGCTCC
ACCCTCACCCACTTGTTGATAAGAGCGTTCTGCAAAGCTGAAGCAAGCTCCCTTGTCTTAACGTCCTCCC
TTGCTCTAGCAAGGATTGTTGCAAGCTGCTCCTCTCCACCAAATCCTTTAGTCAAAGTTTTCAAAAGTGA
GTCTTTAGTAGACTTTGTTGAAATAACCAATTTAATGTAGTCGTCAAGCACTTCCATCTTAGGAGAAGCC
AATGCCAAATATCCATCAGACCTCAATTTAAGCAAAGTAAAAACGTCATCAACTGATTTCCTCTTCTGCA
ACCAAGAAAGCAACTGAGCGTGCCTAAGCCTCTGGATAGTGTTCATCTCACCACCAGCCCTCTGTGCAGT
CATCAATGCGTTTGCCACAGCGTCGTCACCGTAGTGAGCCATGAACATACCGATCACTGAAGCCTTGTTG
TTGTTGTTCTGAGTATTCAACTCTTTAACATAATTTTCCAATGCCTTAAGGTTAGGTGAAGCAAGAGCGT
CGTCCATTCCGTTTGTCAACTTGAACCTCCTCAAGATAGGCTCAGCTGGAGGGTCCTTAGAGATCCATGA
TCCAAGGTTGATCTTAGACACTCCAGCCTTAGCAAGGTCTGTAAGCTTCTCCAATCCTGCTGAGATCACC
CTGTTCTCACCATTCTCAGTGTTCTGTGTAGACACCATTGTATCGATAATTGTAAATGTAATTGTAATGT
TGTTTGTTGTTTGTTGTTGTTGGTAATTGTTGTAAAAATGAGCTCTTATACTCGAGCGTGTCCTCTCCAA
ATGAAATGAACTTCCTTATATAGAGGAAGGGTCTTGCGAAGGATAGTGGGATTGTGCGTCATCCCTTACG
TCAGTGGAGATGTCACATCAATCCACTTGCTTTGTAGACGTGGTTGGAACCTCTTCTTTTTCCACGATGC
TCCTCGTGGGTGGGGGTCCATCTTTGGGACCACTGTCGGCAGAGAGATCTTGAATGATAGCCTTTCCTTT
ATCGCAATGATGGCATTTGTAGGAGCCACCTTCCTTTTCTACTGTCCTTTCGATGAAGTGACAGATAGCT
GGGCAATGGAATCCGAGGAGGTTTCCCGAAATTATCCTTTGTTGAAAAGTCTCAATAGCCCTTTGATCTT
CTGAGACTGTATCTTTGACATTTTTGGAGTAGACCAGAGTGTCGTGCTCCACCATGTTGACGAAGATTTT
CTTCTTGTCATTGAGTCGTAAAAGACTCTGTATGAACTGTTCGCCAGTCTTGACGGCGAGTTCTGTTAGA
TCCTCGATTTGAATCTTAGACTCCATGCATGGCCTTAGATTCAGTAGGAACTACCTTTTTAGAGACTCCA
ATCTCTATTACTTGCCTTGGTTTATGAAGCAAGCCTTGAATCGTCCATACTGGAATAGTACTTCTGATCT
TGAGAAATATGTCTTTCTCTGTGTTCTTGATGCAATTAGTCCTGAATCTTTTGACTGCATCTTTAACCTT
CTTGGGAAGGTATTTGATCTCCTGGAGATTGTTACTCGGGTAGATCGTCTTGATGAGACTTGCTGCGTAG
GCCTCTCTAACCATCTGTGGGTCAGCATTCTTTCTGAAATTGAAGAGGCTAACCTTCTCATTATCAGTGG
TGAACATAGTGTCGTCACCTTCACCTTCGAACTTCCTTCCTAGATCGTAAAGATAGAGGAAATCGTCCAT
TGTAATCTCCGGGGCAAAGGAGATCTCTTTTGGGGCTGGATCACTGCTGGGCCTTTTGGTTCCTAGCGTG
AGCCAGTGGGCTTTTTGCTTTGGTGGGCTTGTTAGGGCCTTAGCAAAGCTCTTGGGCTTGAGTTGAGCTT
CTCCTTTGGGGATGAAGTTCAACCTGTCTGTTTGCTGACTTGTTGTGTACGCGTCAGCTGCTGCTCTTGC
CTCTGTAATAGTGGCAAATTTCTTGTGTGCAACTCCGGGAACGCCGTTTGTTGCCGCCTTTGTACAACCC
CAGTCATCGTATATACCGGCATGTGGACCGTTATACACAACGTAGTAGTTGATATGAGGGTGTTGAATAC
CCGATTCTGCTCTGAGAGGAGCAACTGTGCTGTTAAGCTCAGATTTTTGTGGGATTGGAATTCCTCCAAG
CTTGAATTCTTGCAGCGCTCCAATTCAGCAAGCGTCGATCTAGTAACATAGATGACACCGCGCGCGATAA
TTTATCCTAGTTTGCGCGCTATATTTTGTTTTCTATCGCGTATTAAATGTATAATTGCGGGACTCTAATC
ATAAAAACCCATCTCATAAATAACGTCATGCATTACATGTTAATTATTACATGCTTAACGTAATTCAACA
GAAATTATATGATAATCATCGCAAGACCGGCAACAGGATTCAATCTTAAGAAACTTTATTGCCAAATGTT
TGAACGATCTGCTTGACTCTAGATCCAGAGTCCCGCTCAAATCTCAGTCACAGGAAGAACAGGTCTAGGA
GGAACAGGAAGAGAGAAATCAAGCTGCCAGAATCCCACATCATGCCAATTTCCATGTTTGAAACCAGCAG
CTCTAAGCATTCCCCTAGGAGCATAACCAAGAGCCTCATGCATCCTCACAGAAGGATCATTAGGAAGTCC
AATCACAGCAACCACAGACTTGAAACCCTGAGCCTCCAAAGACTTCAAAAGATGAGTGTAAAGAGTAGAT
CCAAGACCAGTTCTTTGATGCCTAGGAGACACGTAAACAGTAGACTCAGCAGTCCAATCGTAAGCATTCC
TAGCCTTCCAAGGACCAGCATAAGCAATACCAGCCACTTCACCATCCACTTCAGCAACAAGCCAAGGATA
CCTCTCTCTAAGCCTCACAAGATCATCAGTCCACTCTTGTGGTTCTTGAGGCTCAGTCCTGAAATTCACA
GTAGAAGTCTCAATGTAATGATTCACAATAGTGCACACAGCAGGCATATCAGCCTCAGTAGCCCTTCTAA
TATCAGCAGGCCTTCTTTCAGGAGACATGCGAAACGATCCAGATCCGGTGCAGATTATTTGGATTGAGAG
TGAATATGAGACTCTAATTGGATACCGAGGGGAATTTATGGAACGTCAGTGGAGCATTTTGACAAGAAAT
ATTTGCTAGCTGATAGTGACCTTAGGCGACTTTTGAACGCGCAATAATGGTTTCTGACGTATGTGCTTAG
CTCATTAAACTCCAGAAACCCGCGGCTGAGTGGCTCCTTCAACGTTGCGGTTCTGTCAGTTCCAAACGTA
AAACGGCTTGTCCCGCGTCATCGGCGGGGGTCATAACGTGACTCCCTTAATTCTCCGCTCCGGATCCGAA
TTCGGCACAGAGTGTTCAACCCCAGTACATTAAAAACGTCCGCAATGTGTTATTAAGTTGTCTAAGCGTC
AATTTGTTTACACCACAATATATCCTGCCACCAGCCAGCCAACAGCTCCCCGACCGGCAGCTCGGCACAA
AATCACCACTCGATACAGGCAGCCCATCAACCATGACTACTGTCCGGTCCAACAGATCCGAGCAGGAACC
GTAAAAAGGCCGCGTTGCTGGCGTTTTTCCATAGGCTCCGCCCCCCTGACGAGCATCACAAAAATCGACG
CTCAAGTCAGAGGTGGCGAAACCCGACAGGACTATAAAGATACCAGGCGTTTCCCCCTGGAAGCTCCCTC
GTGCGCTCTCCTGTTCCGACCCTGCCGCTTACCGGATACCTGTCCGCCTTTCTCCCTTCGGGAAGCGTGG
CGCTTTCTCATAGCTCACGCTGTAGGTATCTCAGTTCGGTGTAGGTCGTTCGCTCCAAGCTGGGCTGTGT
GCACGAACCCCCCGTTCAGCCCGACCGCTGCGCCTTATCCGGTAACTATCGTCTTGAGTCCAACCCGGTA
AGACACGACTTATCGCCACTGGCAGCAGCCACTGGTAACAGGATTAGCAGAGCGAGGTATGTAGGCGGTG
CTACAGAGTTCTTGAAGTGGTGGCCTAACTACGGCTACACTAGAAGAACAGTATTTGGTATCTGCGCTCT
GCTGAAGCCAGTTACCTTCGGAAAAAGAGTTGGTAGCTCTTGATCCGGCAAACAAACCACCGCTGGTAGC
GGTGGTTTTTTTGTTTGCAAGCAGCAGATTACGCGCAGAAAAAAAGGATCTCAAGAAGATCCTTTGATCT
TTTCTACGGGGTCTGACGCTCAGTGGAACGAAAACTCACGTTAAGGGATTTTGGTCATGAGATTATCAAA
AAGGATCTTCACCTAGATCCTTTTAAATTAAAAATGAAGTTTTAAATCAATCTAAAGTATATATGAGTAA
ACTTGGTCTGACAGCTAAAACAATTCATCCAGTAAAATATAATATTTTATTTTCTCCCAATCAGGCTTGA
TCCCCAGTAAGTCAAAAAATAGCTCGACATACTGTTCTTCCCCGATATCCTCCCTGAGCGACCGGACGCA
GAAGGCAATGTCATACCACTTGTCCGCCCTGCCGCTTCTCCCAAGATCAATAAAGCCACTTACTTTGCCA
TCTTTCACAAAGATGTTGCTGTCTCCCAGGTCGCCGTGGGAAAAGACAAGTTCCTCTTCGGGCTTTTCCG
TCTTTAAAAAATCATACAGCTCGCGCGGATCTTTAAATGGAGTGTCCTCTTCCCAGTTTTCGCAATCCAC
ATCGGCCAGATCGTTATTCAGTAAGTAATCCAATTCGGCTAAGCGGCTGTCTAAGCTATTCGTATAGGGA
CAATCCGATATGTCGATGGAGTGAAAGAGCCTGATGCACTCCGCATACAGCTCGATAATCTTTTCAGGGC
TTTGTTCATCTTCATACTCTTCCGAGCAAAGGACGCCATCGGCCTCACTCATGAGCAGATTGCTCCAGCC
ATCATGCCGTTCAAAGTGCAGGACCTTTGGAACAGGCAGCTTTCCTTCCAGCCATAGCATCATGTCCTTT
TCCCGTTCCACATCATAGGTGGTCCCTTTATACCGGCTGTCCGTCATTTTTAAATATAGGTTTTCATTTT
CTCCCACCAGCTTATATACCTTAGCAGGAGACATTCCTTCCGTATCTTTTACGCAGCGGTATTTTTCGAT
CAGTTTTTTCAATTCCGGTGATATTCTCATTTTAGCCATACTCTTCCTTTTTCAATATTATTGAAGCATT
TATCAGGGTTATTGTCTCATGAGCGGATACATATTTGAATGTATTTAGAAAAATAAACAAATAGGGGTTC
CGCGCACTCGGAGCCTTGATGTGGGCGCTTTTTGCAGCTGTTCGGCTGTGCGCTGGCCAGACAGTTATGC
ACAGGCCAGGCGGGTTTTAAGAGTTTTAATAAGTTTTAAAGAGTTTTAGGCGGAAAAATCGCCTTTTTTC
TCTTTTATATCAGTCACTTACATGTGTGACCGGTTCCCAATGTACGGCTTTGGGTTCCCAATGTACGGGT
TCCGGTTCCCAATGTACGGCTTTGGGTTCCCAATGTACGTGCTATCCACAGGAAAGAAGCTTTTTCGACC
TTTTTCCCCTGCTAGGGCAATTTGCCCTAGCATCTGCTCCGTACATTAGGAACCGGCGGATGCTTCGCCC
TCGATCAGGTTGCGGTAGCGCATGACTAGGATCGGGCCAGCCTGCCCCGCCTCCTCCTTCAAATCGTACT
CCGGCAGGTCATTTGACCCGATCAGCTTGCGCACGGTGAAACAGAACTTCTTGAACTCTCCGGCGCTGCC
ACTGCGTTCGTAGATCGTCTTGAACAACCATCTGGCTTCTGCCTTGCCTGCGGCGCGGCGTGCCAGGCGG
TAGAGAAAACGGCCGATGCCGGGATCGATCAAAAAGTAATCGGGGTGAACCGTCAGCACGTCCGGGTTCT
TGCCTTCTGTGATCTCGCGGTACATCCAATCAGCTAGCTCGATCTCGATGTACTCCGGCCGCCCGGTTTC
GCTCTTTACGATCTTGTAGCGGCTAATCAAGGCTTCACCCTCGGATACCGTCACCAGGCGGCCGTTCTTG
GCCTTCTTCGTACGCTGCATGGCAACGTGCGTGGTGTTTAACCGAATGCAGGTTTCTACCAGGTCGTCTT
TCTGCTTTCCGCCATCGGCTCGCCGGCAGAACTTGAGTACGTCCGCAACGTGTGGACGGAACACGCGGCC
GGGCTTGTCTCCCTTCCCTTCCCGGTATCGGTTCATGGATTCGGTTAGATGGGAAACCGCCATCAGTACC
AGGTCGTAATCCCACACACTGGCCATGCCGGCCGGCCCTGCGGAAACCTCTACGTGCCCGTCTGGAAGCT
CGTAGCGGATCACCTCGCCAGCTCGTCGGTCACGCTTCGACAGACGGAAAACGGCCACGTCCATGATGCT
GCGACTATCGCGGGTGCCCACGTCATAGAGCATCGGAACGAAAAAATCTGGTTGCTCGTCGCCCTTGGGC
GGCTTCCTAATCGACGACGCACCGGCTGCCGGCGGTTGCCGGGATTCTTTGCGGATTCGATCAGCGGCCG
CTTGCCACGATTCACCGGGGCGTGCTTCTGCCTCGATGCGTTGCCGCTGGGCGGCCTGCGCGGCCTTCAA
CTTCTCCACCAGGTCATCACCCAGCGCCGCGCCGATTTGTACCGGGCCGGATGGTTTGCGACCGCTCACG
CCGATTCCTCGGGCTTGGGGGTTCCAGTGCCATTGCAGGGCCGGCAGACAACCCAGCCGCTTACGCCTGG
CCAACCGCCCGTTCCTCCACACATGGGGCATTCCACGGCGTCGGTGCCTGGTTGTTCTTGATTTTCCATG
CCGCCTCCTTTAGCCGCTAAAATTCATCTACTCATTTATTCATTTGCTCATTTACTCTGGTAGCTGCGCG
ATGTATTCAGATAGCAGCTCGGTAATGGTCTTGCCTTGGCGTACCGCGTACATCTTCAGCTTGGTGTGAT
CCTCCGCCGGCAACTGAAAGTTGACCCGCTTCATGGCTGGCGTGTCTGCCAGGCTGGCCAACGTTGCAGC
CTTGCTGCTGCGTGCGCTCGGACGGCCGGCACTTAGCGTGTTTGTGCTTTTGCTCATTTTCTCTTTACCT
CATTAACTCAAATGAGTTTTGATTTAATTTCAGCGGCCAGCGCCTGGACCTCGCGGGCAGCGTCGCCCTC
GGGTTCTGATTCAAGAACGGTTGTGCCGGCGGCGGCAGTGCCTGGGTAGCTCACGCGCTGCGTGATACGG
GACTCAAGAATGGGCAGCTCGTACCCGGCCAGCGCCTCGGCAACCTCACCGCCGATGCGCGTGCCTTTGA
TCGCCCGCGACACGACAAAGGCCGCTTGTAGCCTTCCATCCGTGACCTCAATGCGCTGCTTAACCAGCTC
CACCAGGTCGGCGGTGGCCCATATGTCGTAAGGG
